>Addgene plasmid #117982 | pET28a-MGGG-ybbr-HIS-SdrG_B2-DK | depositor full sequence | sequence record 222851 | pET28a-MGGG-ybbr-HIS-SdrG_B2-DK sequence 5675 bps
TGGCGAATGGG
[124 nt withheld, positions 12-135]
C
[91 nt withheld, positions 137-227]
A
[49 nt withheld, positions 229-277]
CCTTTGACGTTGGAGTCCACGTTCTTT
[37 nt withheld, positions 305-341]
ACCCTATCTCGGTCTATTCTTTTGATTTATAAGGGATTTTGCCGATTTCGGCCTATTGGTTAAAAAATGA
GCTGATTTAACAAAAATTTAACGCGAATTTTAACAAAATATTAACGTTTACAATTTCAGGTGGCACTTTT
CGGGGAAATGTGCGCGGAACCCCTATTTGTTTATTTTTCTAAATACATTCAAATATGTATCCGCTCATGA
ATTAATTCTTAGAAAAACTCATCGAGCATCAAATGAAACTGCAATTTATTCATATCAGGATTATCAATAC
CATATTTTTGAAAAAGCCGTTTCTGTAATGAAGGAGAAAACTCACCGAGGCAGTTCCATAGGATGGCAAG
ATCCTGGTATCGGTCTGCGATTCCGACTCGTCCAACATCAATACAACCTATTAATTTCCCCTCGTCAAAA
ATAAGGTTATCAAGTGAGAAATCACCATGAGTGACGACTGAATCCGGTGAGAATGGCAAAAGTTTATGCA
TTTCTTTCCAGACTTGTTCAACAGGCCAGCCATTACGCTCGTCATCAAAATCACTCGCATCAACCAAACC
GTTATTCATTCGTGATTGCGCCTGAGCGAGACGAAATACGCGATCGCTGTTAAAAGGACAATTACAAACA
GGAATCGAATGCAACCGGCGCAGGAACACTGCCAGCGCATCAACAATATTTTCACCTGAATCAGGATATT
CTTCTAATACCTGGAATGCTGTTTTCCCGGGGATCGCAGTGGTGAGTAACCATGCATCATCAGGAGTACG
GATAAAATGCTTGATGGTCGGAAGAGGCATAAATTCCGTCAGCCAGTTTAGTCTGACCATCTCATCTGTA
ACATCATTGGCAACGCTACCTTTGCCATGTTTCAGAAACAACTCTGGCGCATCGGGCTTCCCATACAATC
GATAGATTGTCGCACCTGATTGCCCGACATTATCGCGAGCCCATTTATACCCATATAAATCAGCATCCAT
GTTGGAATTTAATCGCGGCCTAGAGCAAGACGTTTCCCGTTGAATATGGCTCATAACACCCCTTGTATTA
CTGTTTATGTAAGCAGACAGTTTTATTGTTCATGACCAAAATCCCTTAACGTGAGTTTTCGTTCCACTGA
GCGTCAGACCCCGTAGAAAAGATCAAAGGATCTTCTTGAGATCCTTTTTTTCTGCGCGTAATCTGCTGCT
TGCAAACAAAAAAACCACCGCTACCAGCGGTGGTTTGTTTGCCGGATCAAGAGCTACCAACTCTTTTTCC
GAAGGTAACTGGCTTCAGCAGAGCGCAGATACCAAATACTGTCCTTCTAGTGTAGCCGTAGTTAGGCCAC
CACTTCAAGAACTCTGTAGCACCGCCTACATACCTCGCTCTGCTAATCCTGTTACCAGTGGCTGCTGCCA
GTGGCGATAAGTCGTGTCTTACCGGGTTGGACTCAAGACGATAGTTACCGGATAAGGCGCAGCGGTCGGG
CTGAACGGGGGGTTCGTGCACACAGCCCAGCTTGGAGCGAACGACCTACACCGAACTGAGATACCTACAG
CGTGAGCTATGAGAAAGCGCCACGCTTCCCGAAGGGAGAAAGGCGGACAGGTATCCGGTAAGCGGCAGGG
TCGGAACAGGAGAGCGCACGAGGGAGCTTCCAGGGGGAAACGCCTGGTATCTTTATAGTCCTGTCGGGTT
TCGCCACCTCTGACTTGAGCGTCGATTTTTGTGATGCTCGTCAGGGGGGCGGAGCCTATGGAAAAACGCC
AGCAACGCGGCCTTTTTACGGTTCCTGGCCTTTTGCTGGCCTTTTGCTCACATGTTCTTTCCTGCGTTAT
CCCCTGATTCTGTGGATAACCGTATTACCGCCTTTGAGTGAGCTGATACCGCTCGCCGCAGCCGAACGAC
CGAGCGCAGCGAGTCAGTGAGCGAGGAAGCGGAAGAGCGCCTGATGCGGTATTTTCTCCTTACGCATCTG
TGCGGTATTTCACACCGCATATATGGTGCACTCTCAGTACAATCTGCTCTGATGCCGCATAGTTAAGCCA
GTATACACTCCGCTATCGCTACGTGACTGGGTCATGGCTGCGCCCCGACACCCGCCAACACCCGCTGACG
CGCCCTGACGGGCTTGTCTGCTCCCGGCATCCGCTTACAGACAAGCTGTGACCGTCTCCGGGAGCTGCAT
GTGTCAGAGGTTTTCACCGTCATCACCGAAACGCGCGAGGCAGCTGCGGTAAAGCTCATCAGCGTGGTCG
TGAAGCGATTCACAGATGTCTGCCTGTTCATCCGCGTCCAGCTCGTTGAGTTTCTCCAGAAGCGTTAATG
TCTGGCTTCTGATAAAGCGGGCCATGTTAAGGGCGGTTTTTTCCTGTTTGGTCACTGATGCCTCCGTGTA
AGGGGGATTTCTGTTCATGGGGGTAATGATACCGATGAAACGAGAGAGGATGCTCACGATACGGGTTACT
GATGATGAACATGCCCGGTTACTGGAACGTTGTGAGGGTAAACAACTGGCGGTATGGATGCGGCGGGACC
AGAGAAAAATCACTCAGGGTCAATGCCAGCGCTTCGTTAATACAGATGTAGGTGTTCCACAGGGTAGCCA
GCAGCATCCTGCGATGCAGATCCGGAACATAATGGTGCAGGGCGCTGACTTCCGCGTTTCCAGACTTTAC
GAAACACGGAAACCGAAGACCATTCATGTTGTTGCTCAGGTCGCAGACGTTTTGCAGCAGCAGTCGCTTC
ACGTTCGCTCGCGTATCGGTGATTCATTCTGCTAACCAGTAAGGCAACCCCGCCAGCCTAGCCGGGTCCT
CAACGACAGGAGCACGATCATGCGCACCCGTGGGGCCGCCATGCCGGCGATAATGGCCTGCTTCTCGCCG
AAACGTTTGGTGGCGGGACCAGTGACGAAGGCTTGAGCGAGGGCGTGCAAGATTCCGAATACCGCAAGCG
ACAGGCCGATCATCGTCGCGCTCCAGCGAAAGCGGTCCTCGCCGAAAATGACCCAGAGCGCTGCCGGCAC
CTGTCCTACGAGTTGCATGATAAAGAAGACAGTCATAAGTGCGGCGACGATAGTCATGCCCCGCGCCCAC
CGGAAGGAGCTGACTGGGTTGAAGGCTCTCAAGGGCATCGGTCGAGATCCCGGTGCCTAATGAGTGAGCT
AACTTACATTAATTGCGTTGCGCTCACTGCCCGCTTTCCAGTCGGGAAACCTGTCGTGCCAGCTGCATTA
ATGAATCGGCCAACGCGCGGGGAGAGGCGGTTTGCGTATTGGGCGCCAGGGTGGTTTTTCTTTTCACCAG
TGAGACGGGCAACAGCTGATTGCCCTTCACCGCCTGGCCCTGAGAGAGTTGCAGCAAGCGGTCCACGCTG
GTTTGCCCCAGCAGGCGAAAATCCTGTTTGATGGTGGTTAACGGCGGGATATAACATGAGCTGTCTTCGG
TATCGTCGTATCCCACTACCGAGATATCCGCACCAACGCGCAGCCCGGACTCGGTAATGGCGCGCATTGC
GCCCAGCGCCATCTGATCGTTGGCAACCAGCATCGCAGTGGGAACGATGCCCTCATTCAGCATTTGCATG
GTTTGTTGAAAACCGGACATGGCACTCCAGTCGCCTTCCCGTTCCGCTATCGGCTGAATTTGATTGCGAG
TGAGATATTTATGCCAGCCAGCCAGACGCAGACGCGCCGAGACAGAACTTAATGGGCCCGCTAACAGCGC
GATTTGCTGGTGACCCAATGCGACCAGATGCTCCACGCCCAGTCGCGTACCGTCTTCATGGGAGAAAATA
ATACTGTTGATGGGTGTCTGGTCAGAGACATCAAGAAATAACGCCGGAACATTAGTGCAGGCAGCTTCCA
CAGCAATGGCATCCTGGTCATCCAGCGGATAGTTAATGATCAGCCCACTGACGCGTTGCGCGAGAAGATT
GTGCACCGCCGCTTTACAGGCTTCGACGCCGCTTCGTTCTACCATCGACACCACCACGCTGGCACCCAGT
TGATCGGCGCGAGATTTAATCGCCGCGACAATTTGCGACGGCGCGTGCAGGGCCAGACTGGAGGTGGCAA
CGCCAATCAGCAACGACTGTTTGCCCGCCAGTTGTTGTGCCACGCGGTTGGGAATGTAATTCAGCTCCGC
CATCGCCGCTTCCACTTTTTCCCGCGTTTTCGCAGAAACGTGGCTGGCCTGGTTCACCACGCGGGAAACG
GTCTGATAAGAGACACCGGCATACTCTGCGACATCGTATAACGTTACTGGTTTCACATTCACCACCCTGA
ATTGACTCTCTTCCGGGCGCTATCATGCCATACCGCGAAAGGTTTTGCGCCATTCGATGGTGTCCGGGAT
CTCGACGCTCTCCCTTATGCGACTCCTGCATTAGGAAGCAGCCCAGTAGTAGGTTGAGGCCGTTGAGCAC
CGCCGCCGCAAGGAATGGTGCATGCAAGGAGATGGCGCCCAACAGTCCCCCGGCCACGGGGCCTGCCACC
ATACCCACGCCGAAACAAGCGCTCATGAGCCCGAAGTGGCGAGCCCGATCTTCCCCATCGGTGATGTCGG
CGATATAGGCGCCAGCAACCGCACCTGTGGCGCCGGTGATGCCGGCCACGATGCGTCCGGCGTAGAGGAT
CGAGATCTCGATCCCGCGAAATTAATACGACTCACTATAGGGGAATTGTGAGCGGATAACAATTCCCCTG
TAGAAATAATTTTGTTTAACTTTAAGAAGGAGATATACATATGGGGGGCGGTGACTCTCTGGAATTCATC
GCTTCTAAACTGGCTCACCACCACCACCACCACGGTTCTGCTAAATATAGCCTGGGTAACTATGTTTGGT
ATGACACCAATAAAGACGGTATCCAGGGTGATGATGAAAAAGGTATTAGCGGTGTTAAAGTGACGCTGAA
AGATGAAAACGGCAACATTATTAGTACCACCACCACCGATGAAAATGGGAAATACCAATTCGACAATCTG
AACAGCGGTAACTATATCGTGCATTTTGATAAACCGAGCGGTATGACCCAGACCACAACCGATAGCGGTG
ATGACGATGAACAGGATGCAGATGGTGAAGAAGTTCACGTTACCATTACAGATCACGATGATTTCAGCAT
CGATAACGGCTATTATGATGATGACAGCGGTTCCGGCTCTCAGTCTGGTTCTTCTGGTTCTGGTTCTAAC
GGTGACTAACTCGAGTAAGATCCGGCTGCTAACAAAGCCCGAAAGGAAGCTGAGTTGGCTGCTGCCACCG
CTGAGCAATAACTAGCATAACCCCTTGGGGCCTCTAAACGGGTCTTGAGGGGTTTTTTGCTGAAAGGAGG
AACTATATCCGGAT
Features (pLannotate 1.2.2; 19 found; start..end, strand, type, name):
     12..467     +  rep_origin     f1 ori (sequence partly withheld): f1 bacteriophage origin of replication; arrow indicates direction of (+) strand synthesis
    494..551     +  promoter       AmpR promoter (fragment): bla
    560..1375    -  CDS            KanR: aminoglycoside phosphotransferase; aph(3')-Ia; confers resistance to kanamycin in bacteria or G418 (Geneticin®) in eukaryotes
   1497..2085    +  rep_origin     ori: high-copy-number ColE1/pMB1/pBR322/pUC origin of replication
   2271..2413    -  misc_feature   bom: basis of mobility region from pBR322
   2515..2706    -  CDS            rop: Rop protein, which maintains plasmids at low copy number; rop
   2723..3103    +  CDS            YPB1_ECOLX: Protein predicted: Swiss-Prot protein existence level 4. From Escherichia coli.
   3175..3466    -  CDS            TcR (fragment): tetracycline efflux protein; tet; confers resistance to tetracycline
   3481..3502    -  protein_bind   CAP binding site: CAP binding activates transcription in the presence of cAMP. E. coli catabolite activator protein
   3515..4597    -  CDS            lacI: lac repressor; lacI; The lac repressor binds to the lac operator to inhibit transcription in E. coli. This inhibition can be relieved by adding lactose or isopropyl-β-D-thiogalactopyranoside (IPTG).
   4598..4675    -  promoter       lacI promoter: lacI
   4683..4962    -  CDS            TcR (fragment): tetracycline efflux protein; tet; confers resistance to tetracycline
   4984..5002    +  promoter       T7 promoter: promoter for bacteriophage T7 RNA polymerase
   5003..5027    +  protein_bind   lac operator: The lac repressor binds to the lac operator to inhibit transcription in E. coli. This inhibition can be relieved by adding lactose or isopropyl-β-D-thiogalactopyranoside (IPTG). lac repressor encoded by lacI
   5042..5064    +  RBS            RBS: efficient ribosome binding site from bacteriophage T7 gene 10 (Olins and Rangwala, 1989)
   5117..5134    +  CDS            9xHis (fragment): 9xHis affinity tag
   5144..5479    +  CDS            sdrG (fragment): SDRG_STAEP - Experimental evidence at protein level: Swiss-Prot protein existence level 1. Binds to the N-terminus of the B beta-chain of human fibrinogen and thereby interferes with thrombin cleavage and release of fibrinopeptide B, thus interfering with fibrin clot formation. This may hinder host defense against microbial infections. From Staphylococcus epidermidis.
   5546..5595    +  CDS            SET1 (fragment): solubility-enhancement tag derived from T7 phage gene 10B
   5603..5650    +  terminator     T7 terminator: transcription terminator for bacteriophage T7 RNA polymerase
