>Addgene plasmid #117982 | pET28a-MGGG-ybbr-HIS-SdrG_B2-DK | addgene full sequence | sequence record 229479 | Addgene NGS Result
AAGGAATGGTGCATGCAAGGAGATGGCGCCCAACAGTCCCCCGGCCACGGGGCCTGCCACCATACCCACG
CCGAAACAAGCGCTCATGAGCCCGAAGTGGCGAGCCCGATCTTCCCCATCGGTGATGTCGGCGATATAGG
CGCCAGCAACCGCACCTGTGGCGCCGGTGATGCCGGCCACGATGCGTCCGGCGTAGAGGATCGAGATCTC
GATCCCGCGAAATTAATACGACTCACTATAGGGGAATTGTGAGCGGATAACAATTCCCCTGTAGAAATAA
TTTTGTTTAACTTTAAGAAGGAGATATACATATGGGGGGCGGTGACTCTCTGGAATTCATCGCTTCTAAA
CTGGCTCACCACCACCACCACCACGGTTCTGCTAAATATAGCCTGGGTAACTATGTTTGGTATGACACCA
ATAAAGACGGTATCCAGGGTGATGATGAAAAAGGTATTAGCGGTGTTAAAGTGACGCTGAAAGATGAAAA
CGGCAACATTATTAGTACCACCACCACCGATGAAAATGGGAAATACCAATTCGACAATCTGAACAGCGGT
AACTATATCGTGCATTTTGATAAACCGAGCGGTATGACCCAGACCACAACCGATAGCGGTGATGACGATG
AACAGGATGCAGATGGTGAAGAAGTTCACGTTACCATTACAGATCACGATGATTTCAGCATCGATAACGG
CTATTATGATGATGACAGCGGTTCCGGCTCTCAGTCTGGTTCTTCTGGTTCTGGTTCTAACGGTGACTAA
CTCGAGTAAGATCCGGCTGCTAACAAAGCCCGAAAGGAAGCTGAGTTGGCTGCTGCCACCGCTGAGCAAT
AACTAGCATAACCCCTTGGGGCCTCTAAACGGGTCTTGAGGGGTTTTTTGCTGAAAGGAGGAACTATATC
CGGATTGGCGAATGGG
[124 nt withheld, positions 927-1050]
C
[91 nt withheld, positions 1052-1142]
A
[49 nt withheld, positions 1144-1192]
CCTTTGACGTTGGAGTCCACGTTCTTT
[37 nt withheld, positions 1220-1256]
ACCCTATCTCGGTCTATTCTTTTGATTTATAAGGGATTTTGCCGATTTCGGCCTATTGGTTAAAAAATGA
GCTGATTTAACAAAAATTTAACGCGAATTTTAACAAAATATTAACGCTTACAATTTAGGTGGCACTTTTC
GGGGAAATGTGCGCGGAACCCCTATTTGTTTATTTTTCTAAATACATTCAAATATGTATCCGCTCATGAA
TTAATTCTTAGAAAAACTCATCGAGCATCAAATGAAACTGCAATTTATTCATATCAGGATTATCAATACC
ATATTTTTGAAAAAGCCGTTTCTGTAATGAAGGAGAAAACTCACCGAGGCAGTTCCATAGGATGGCAAGA
TCCTGGTATCGGTCTGCGATTCCGACTCGTCCAACATCAATACAACCTATTAATTTCCCCTCGTCAAAAA
TAAGGTTATCAAGTGAGAAATCACCATGAGTGACGACTGAATCCGGTGAGAATGGCAAAAGTTTATGCAT
TTCTTTCCAGACTTGTTCAACAGGCCAGCCATTACGCTCGTCATCAAAATCACTCGCATCAACCAAACCG
TTATTCATTCGTGATTGCGCCTGAGCGAGACGAAATACGCGATCGCTGTTAAAAGGACAATTACAAACAG
GAATCGAATGCAACCGGCGCAGGAACACTGCCAGCGCATCAACAATATTTTCACCTGAATCAGGATATTC
TTCTAATACCTGGAATGCTGTTTTCCCGGGGATCGCAGTGGTGAGTAACCATGCATCATCAGGAGTACGG
ATAAAATGCTTGATGGTCGGAAGAGGCATAAATTCCGTCAGCCAGTTTAGTCTGACCATCTCATCTGTAA
CATCATTGGCAACGCTACCTTTGCCATGTTTCAGAAACAACTCTGGCGCATCGGGCTTCCCATACAATCG
ATAGATTGTCGCACCTGATTGCCCGACATTATCGCGAGCCCATTTATACCCATATAAATCAGCATCCATG
TTGGAATTTAATCGCGGCCTAGAGCAAGACGTTTCCCGTTGAATATGGCTCATAACACCCCTTGTATTAC
TGTTTATGTAAGCAGACAGTTTTATTGTTCATGACCAAAATCCCTTAACGTGAGTTTTCGTTCCACTGAG
CGTCAGACCCCGTAGAAAAGATCAAAGGATCTTCTTGAGATCCTTTTTTTCTGCGCGTAATCTGCTGCTT
GCAAACAAAAAAACCACCGCTACCAGCGGTGGTTTGTTTGCCGGATCAAGAGCTACCAACTCTTTTTCCG
AAGGTAACTGGCTTCAGCAGAGCGCAGATACCAAATACTGTCCTTCTAGTGTAGCCGTAGTTAGGCCACC
ACTTCAAGAACTCTGTAGCACCGCCTACATACCTCGCTCTGCTAATCCTGTTACCAGTGGCTGCTGCCAG
TGGCGATAAGTCGTGTCTTACCGGGTTGGACTCAAGACGATAGTTACCGGATAAGGCGCAGCGGTCGGGC
TGAACGGGGGGTTCGTGCACACAGCCCAGCTTGGAGCGAACGACCTACACCGAACTGAGATACCTACAGC
GTGAGCTATGAGAAAGCGCCACGCTTCCCGAAGGGAGAAAGGCGGACAGGTATCCGGTAAGCGGCAGGGT
CGGAACAGGAGAGCGCACGAGGGAGCTTCCAGGGGGAAACGCCTGGTATCTTTATAGTCCTGTCGGGTTT
CGCCACCTCTGACTTGAGCGTCGATTTTTGTGATGCTCGTCAGGGGGGCGGAGCCTATGGAAAAACGCCA
GCAACGCGGCCTTTTTACGGTTCCTGGCCTTTTGCTGGCCTTTTGCTCACATGTTCTTTCCTGCGTTATC
CCCTGATTCTGTGGATAACCGTATTACCGCCTTTGAGTGAGCTGATACCGCTCGCCGCAGCCGAACGACC
GAGCGCAGCGAGTCAGTGAGCGAGGAAGCGGAAGAGCGCCTGATGCGGTATTTTCTCCTTACGCATCTGT
GCGGTATTTCACACCGCAATGGTGCACTCTCAGTACAATCTGCTCTGATGCCGCATAGTTAAGCCAGTAT
ACACTCCGCTATCGCTACGTGACTGGGTCATGGCTGCGCCCCGACACCCACCAACACCCGCTGACGCGCC
CTGACGGGCTTGTCTGCTCCCGGCATCCGCTTACAGACAAGCTGTGACCGTCTCCGGGAGCTGCATGTGT
CAGAGGTTTTCACCGTCATCACCGAAACGCGCGAGGCAGCTGCGGTAAAGCTCATCAGCGTGGTCGTGAA
GCGATTCACAGATGTCTGCCTGTTCATCCGCGTCCAGCTCGTTGAGTTTCTCCAGAAGCGTTAATGTCTG
GCTTCTGATAAAGCGGGCCATGTTAAGGGCGGTTTTTTCCTGTTTGGTCACTGATGCCTCCGTGTAAGGG
GGATTTCTGTTCATGGGGGTAATGATACCGATGAAACGAGAGAGGATGCTCACGATACGGGTTACTGATG
ATGAACATGCCCGGTTACTGGAACGTTGTGAGGGTAAACAACTGGCGGTATGGATGCGGCGGGACCAGAG
AAAAATCACTCAGGGTCAATGCCAGCGCTTCGTTAATACAGATGTAGGTGTTCCACAGGGTAGCCAGCAG
CATCCTGCGATGCAGATCCGGAACATAATGGTGCAGGGCGCTGACTTCCGCGTTTCCAGACTTTACGAAA
CACGGAAACCGAAGACCATTCATGTTGTTGCTCAGGTCGCAGACGTTTTGCAGCAGCAGTCGCTTCACGT
TCGCTCGCGTATCGGTGATTCATTCTGCTAACCAGTAAGGCAACCCCGCCAGCCTAGCCGGGTCCTCAAC
GACAGGAGCACGATCATGCGCACCCGTGGGGCCGCCATGCCGGCGATAATGGCCTGCTTCTCGCCGAAAC
GTTTGGTGGCGGGACCAGTGACGAAGGCTTGAGCGAGGGCGTGCAAGATTCCGAATACCGCAAGCGACAG
GCCGATCATCGTCGCGCTCCAGCGAAAGCGGTCCTCGCCGAAAATGACCCAGAGCGCTGCCGGCACCTGT
CCTACGAGTTGCATGATAAAGAAGACAGTCATAAGTGCGGCGACGATAGTCATGCCCCGCGCCCACCGGA
AGGAGCTGACTGGGTTGAAGGCTCTCAAGGGCATCGGTCGAGATCCCGGTGCCTAATGAGTGAGCTAACT
TACATTAATTGCGTTGCGCTCACTGCCCGCTTTCCAGTCGGGAAACCTGTCGTGCCAGCTGCATTAATGA
ATCGGCCAACGCGCGGGGAGAGGCGGTTTGCGTATTGGGCGCCAGGGTGGTTTTTCTTTTCACCAGTGAG
ACGGGCAACAGCTGATTGCCCTTCACCGCCTGGCCCTGAGAGAGTTGCAGCAAGCGGTCCACGCTGGTTT
GCCCCAGCAGGCGAAAATCCTGTTTGATGGTGGTTAACGGCGGGATATAACATGAGCTGTCTTCGGTATC
GTCGTATCCCACTACCGAGATATCCGCACCAACGCGCAGCCCGGACTCGGTAATGGCGCGCATTGCGCCC
AGCGCCATCTGATCGTTGGCAACCAGCATCGCAGTGGGAACGATGCCCTCATTCAGCATTTGCATGGTTT
GTTGAAAACCGGACATGGCACTCCAGTCGCCTTCCCGTTCCGCTATCGGCTGAATTTGATTGCGAGTGAG
ATATTTATGCCAGCCAGCCAGACGCAGACGCGCCGAGACAGAACTTAATGGGCCCGCTAACAGCGCGATT
TGCTGGTGACCCAATGCGACCAGATGCTCCACGCCCAGTCGCGTACCGTCTTCATGGGAGAAAATAATAC
TGTTGATGGGTGTCTGGTCAGAGACATCAAGAAATAACGCCGGAACATTAGTGCAGGCAGCTTCCACAGC
AATGGCATCCTGGTCATCCAGCGGATAGTTAATGATCAGCCCACTGACGCGTTGCGCGAGAAGATTGTGC
ACCGCCGCTTTACAGGCTTCGACGCCGCTTCGTTCTACCACCACCACCACCACGCTGGCACCCAGTTGAT
CGGCGCGAGATTTAATCGCCGCGACAATTTGCGACGGCGCGTGCAGGGCCAGACTGGAGGTGGCAACGCC
AATCAGCAACGACTGTTTGCCCGCCAGTTGTTGTGCCACGCGGTTGGGAATGTAATTCAGCTCCGCCATC
GCCGCTTCCACTTTTTCCCGCGTTTTCGCAGAAACGTGGCTGGCCTGGTTCACCACGCGGGAAACGGTCT
GATAAGAGACACCGGCATACTCTGCGACATCGTATAACGTTACTGGTTTCACATTCACCACCCTGAATTG
ACTCTCTTCCGGGCGCTATCATGCCATACCGCGAAAGGTTTTGCGCCATTCGATGGTGTCCGGGATCTCG
ACGCTCTCCCTTATGCGACTCCTGCATTAGGAAGCAGCCCAGTAGTAGGTTGAGGCCGTTGAGCACCGCC
GCCGC
Features (pLannotate 1.2.2; 19 found; start..end, strand, type, name):
    224..242     +  promoter       T7 promoter: promoter for bacteriophage T7 RNA polymerase
    243..267     +  protein_bind   lac operator: The lac repressor binds to the lac operator to inhibit transcription in E. coli. This inhibition can be relieved by adding lactose or isopropyl-β-D-thiogalactopyranoside (IPTG). lac repressor encoded by lacI
    282..304     +  RBS            RBS: efficient ribosome binding site from bacteriophage T7 gene 10 (Olins and Rangwala, 1989)
    357..374     +  CDS            9xHis (fragment): 9xHis affinity tag
    384..719     +  CDS            sdrG (fragment): SDRG_STAEP - Experimental evidence at protein level: Swiss-Prot protein existence level 1. Binds to the N-terminus of the B beta-chain of human fibrinogen and thereby interferes with thrombin cleavage and release of fibrinopeptide B, thus interfering with fibrin clot formation. This may hinder host defense against microbial infections. From Staphylococcus epidermidis.
    786..835     +  CDS            SET1 (fragment): solubility-enhancement tag derived from T7 phage gene 10B
    843..890     +  terminator     T7 terminator: transcription terminator for bacteriophage T7 RNA polymerase
    927..1355    +  rep_origin     f1 ori (sequence partly withheld): f1 bacteriophage origin of replication; arrow indicates direction of (+) strand synthesis
   1408..1465    +  promoter       AmpR promoter (fragment): bla
   1474..2289    -  CDS            KanR: aminoglycoside phosphotransferase; aph(3')-Ia; confers resistance to kanamycin in bacteria or G418 (Geneticin®) in eukaryotes
   2411..2999    +  rep_origin     ori: high-copy-number ColE1/pMB1/pBR322/pUC origin of replication
   3185..3324    -  misc_feature   bom: basis of mobility region from pBR322
   3426..3617    -  CDS            rop: Rop protein, which maintains plasmids at low copy number; rop
   3634..4014    +  CDS            YPB1_ECOLX: Protein predicted: Swiss-Prot protein existence level 4. From Escherichia coli.
   4086..4377    -  CDS            TcR (fragment): tetracycline efflux protein; tet; confers resistance to tetracycline
   4392..4413    -  protein_bind   CAP binding site: CAP binding activates transcription in the presence of cAMP. E. coli catabolite activator protein
   4426..5508    -  CDS            lacI: lac repressor; lacI; The lac repressor binds to the lac operator to inhibit transcription in E. coli. This inhibition can be relieved by adding lactose or isopropyl-β-D-thiogalactopyranoside (IPTG).
   5509..5586    -  promoter       lacI promoter: lacI
   5594..202     -  CDS            TcR (fragment) (across the origin): tetracycline efflux protein; tet; confers resistance to tetracycline
