[The description below was written by a language model from this plasmid's Addgene catalogue record and pLannotate feature annotations shown in this document.]
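Description:
pET28a-MGGG-ybbr-HIS-SdrG_B2-DK is a bacterial expression plasmid of about 5.7 kb built on the pET28a backbone, made by Gibson assembly to produce a tagged fragment of the Staphylococcus epidermidis adhesin SdrG (SD-repeat protein G, a fibrinogen-binding protein) in E. coli. It is maintained through a pBR322-type ColE1 origin together with the rop gene and bom region, consistent with its low-copy listing, and is selected with kanamycin via the aph(3')-Ia gene. An f1 origin is also present. The short TcR, AmpR promoter and SET1 fragments called by the automated annotation are probably backbone remnants or partial matches rather than functional elements.

Expression is driven by a T7 promoter followed by a lac operator and the T7 gene 10 ribosome binding site, and ends at the T7 terminator. The plasmid-borne lacI gene supplies repressor, so transcription requires a host providing T7 RNA polymerase and is inducible with IPTG. The 459 bp insert encodes the SdrG B2 domain. As the name and record indicate, the domain is preceded by an MGGG motif that serves as a sortase tag, a ybbR tag and a His tag. The ybbR and sortase tags are intended for covalent, site-specific immobilization, and the His tag allows affinity purification. At the C-terminus sits the DK peptide, which the record describes as a handle for tethering with ClfB. The annotation detects only the His tag and a 336 bp sdrG match, not the ybbR, sortase or DK elements. This arrangement fits pulling experiments on the B2 domain, in line with the associated study on calcium stabilization of a very strong protein fold. The depositor sequence and the sequencing result differ by four nucleotides in length but show the same feature set.
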