Addgene plasmid #117982: pET28a-MGGG-ybbr-HIS-SdrG_B2-DK
Purpose: SdrG B2 domain with N-terminal ybbr and sortase tags for covalent immobilization and C-terminal DK peptide for thethering with ClfB
Depositing lab: Hermann Gaub. Depositing organization: Ludwig-Maximilians-Universitaet Muenchen (LMU). Publication: Calcium stabilizes the strongest protein fold. Milles LF, Unterauer EM, Nicolaus T, Gaub HE. Nat Commun. 2018 Nov 12;9(1):4764. doi: 10.1038/s41467-018-07145-6. PubMed 30420680.
Backbone
  Vector backbone: pET28a
  Backbone manufacturer: EMD Biosciences
  Backbone size w/o insert (bp): 5216
  Total vector size (bp): 5675
  Vector type: Bacterial Expression
Growth in bacteria
  Bacterial resistance: Kanamycin, 50 μg/mL
  Growth temperature: 37°C
  Growth strain: DH5alpha
  Copy number: Low Copy
Gene/Insert
  Gene/Insert name: SdrG_B2 (alt name: Staphylococcus epidermidis fibrinogen-binding protein SD-repeat protein G)
  Species: Staphylococcus epidermidis
  Insert size (bp): 459
  GenBank ID: AF245042
  Promoter: T7
  Tag / fusion protein: HIS (N terminal on insert); ybbr (N terminal on insert); sortase (N terminal on insert)
  Cloning method: Gibson Cloning
  Sequencing primers: 5′ TAATACGACTCACTATAGGG; 3′ CTAGTTATTGCTCAGCGGT
Terms and licenses: Academic/Nonprofit Terms; Industry Terms: Not Available to Industry
How to cite: pET28a-MGGG-ybbr-HIS-SdrG_B2-DK was a gift from Hermann Gaub (Addgene plasmid # 117982 ; http://n2t.net/addgene:117982 ; RRID:Addgene_117982)
